Addgene plasmid #236225: pOET3-6xHis-hSMSr-ΔSAMD
Purpose: Express N-terminal His-tagged human SMSr (SAMD8)-sterile alpha motif domain deletion mutant protein in insect cells
Depositing lab: Chiaki Murakami. Depositing organization: Chiba University. Publication: Sphingomyelin synthase-related protein generates diacylglycerol via the hydrolysis of glycerophospholipids in the absence of ceramide. Murakami C, Sakane F. J Biol Chem. 2021 Jan-Jun;296:100454. doi: 10.1016/j.jbc.2021.100454. Epub 2021 Feb 20. PubMed 33621517.
Backbone
  Vector backbone: pOET3
  Backbone manufacturer: Oxford Expression Technology
  Backbone size w/o insert (bp): 4542
  Total vector size (bp): 5556
  Modifications to backbone: 6xHis tag are inserted
  Vector type: Insect Expression
Growth in bacteria
  Bacterial resistance: Ampicillin, 100 μg/mL
  Growth temperature: 37°C
  Growth strain: DH5alpha
  Copy number: Unknown
Gene/Insert
  Gene/Insert name: SAMD8 (alt name: Sphingomyelin synthase-related protein)
  Species: H. sapiens (human)
  Insert size (bp): 1017
  Mutation: sterile alpha motif domain at N-terminal (1-231 bp, 77 amino acids) is deleted
  Entrez Gene: SAMD8 (a.k.a. HEL-177, SMSr)
  Tag / fusion protein: Hexa histidine tag (6xHis-tag) (N terminal on insert); enterokinase site (N terminal on insert)
  Cloning method: Restriction Enzyme; 5′ cloning site XbaI (not destroyed); 3′ cloning site XhoI (not destroyed)
  Sequencing primers: 5′ ATCGGGAGTTCAGTCGTCGAATGCAAAGCG
Terms and licenses: Academic/Nonprofit Terms; Industry Terms: Not Available to Industry
How to cite: pOET3-6xHis-hSMSr-ΔSAMD was a gift from Chiaki Murakami (Addgene plasmid # 236225 ; http://n2t.net/addgene:236225 ; RRID:Addgene_236225)
