[The description below was written by a language model from this plasmid's Addgene catalogue record and pLannotate feature annotations shown in this document.]
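Description:
pOET3-6xHis-hSMSr-ΔSAMD is a baculovirus transfer plasmid built on the pOET3 backbone for producing a truncated human SMSr (sphingomyelin synthase-related protein, gene SAMD8) in insect cells. It is maintained in E. coli through a high-copy ColE1/pUC-type origin and selected with ampicillin via the AmpR (β-lactamase) gene and its own promoter. The annotation also picks up short fragments of an M13 origin, lacZα, lacI and an RSF origin, plus a T7 promoter; these appear to be backbone remnants rather than functional parts of the expression design.

The expression cassette is flanked upstream by AcMNPV sequence covering lef2 and ORF603, a baculovirus recombination region that allows the cassette to be transferred into a baculoviral genome by homologous recombination. The feature table does not annotate a corresponding downstream homology arm. Transcription is driven by the baculovirus basic protein promoter, which is active in the late rather than the very late phase of infection, and the transcript ends in the polyhedrin 3' UTR. The open reading frame begins with a 6xHis affinity tag, which the catalogue entry says is followed by an enterokinase cleavage site, although that site is not separately annotated. It continues into a 1,017 bp SAMD8 coding fragment cloned between XbaI and XhoI. This insert lacks the N-terminal sterile alpha motif domain (the first 231 bp, 77 amino acids).

The construct is intended for generating recombinant baculovirus and expressing His-tagged SMSr-ΔSAMD protein. The tag would allow affinity purification, and the deletion mutant could be compared with the full-length protein to examine the contribution of the SAM domain.
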