Features (pLannotate 1.2.2; 14 found; start..end, strand, type, name):
      3..134     -  rep_origin     M13 ori (fragment): M13 bacteriophage origin of replication; arrow indicates direction of (+) strand synthesis
    155..311     -  CDS            lacZα (fragment): LacZα fragment of β-galactosidase; lacZ fragment
    320..338     +  promoter       T7 promoter: promoter for bacteriophage T7 RNA polymerase
    441..1070    +  CDS            LEF-2: LEF2_NPVAC - Experimental evidence at protein level: Swiss-Prot protein existence level 1. Plays an essential role in viral DNA replication. Does not seem to participate in the initiation step but is rather important for the amplification of DNA. Also required for expression from the vp39 and polh promoters. From Autographa californica nuclear polyhedrosis virus (AcMNPV).
    949..1776    +  misc_recomb    baculovirus recombination region (lef2/ORF603): contains ORF603 and part of lef2
   1783..1863    +  promoter       basic protein promoter (fragment): basic protein gene from Autographa californica; baculovirus basic protein promoter, which allows expression during the late instead of very late phase of viral infection
   1884..1901    +  CDS            7xHis (fragment): 6xHis affinity tag
   1914..2930    +  CDS            SAMD8 (fragment): SAMD8_HUMAN - Experimental evidence at protein level: Swiss-Prot protein existence level 1. Sphingomyelin synthases synthesize sphingolipids through transfer of a phosphatidyl head group on to the primary hydroxyl of ceramide. SAMD8 is an endoplasmic reticulum (ER) transferase that has no sphingomyelin synthase activity but can convert phosphatidylethanolamine (PE) and ceramide to ceramide phosphoethanolamine (CPE) albeit with low product yield. Appears to operate as a ceramide sensor to control ceramide homeostasis in the endoplasmic reticulum rather than a converter of ceramides. Seems to be
   2969..3341    +  3'UTR          polyhedrin 3' UTR: 3' UTR from the Autographa californica nucleopolyhedrovirus polyhedrin gene (Suzuki et al., 2006)
   3601..3648    -  CDS            lacI (fragment): lac repressor; lacI; The lac repressor binds to the lac operator to inhibit transcription in E. coli. This inhibition can be relieved by adding lactose or isopropyl-β-D-thiogalactopyranoside (IPTG).
   3685..3725    -  rep_origin     RSF ori (fragment): Plasmids containing the RSF 1030 origin of replication can be propagated in E. coli cells that contain additional plasmids with compatible origins.
   3803..4391    -  rep_origin     ori: high-copy-number ColE1/pMB1/pBR322/pUC origin of replication
   4562..5422    -  CDS            AmpR: β-lactamase; bla; confers resistance to ampicillin, carbenicillin, and related antibiotics
   5423..5527    -  promoter       AmpR promoter: bla
>Addgene plasmid #236225 | pOET3-6xHis-hSMSr-ΔSAMD | addgene full sequence | sequence record 471035 | Addgene NGS Result
CTAAATTGTAAGCGTTAATATTTTGTTAAAATTCGCGTTAAATTTTTGTTAAATCAGCTCATTTTTTAAC
CAATAGGCCGAAATCGGCAAAATCCCTTATAAATCAAAAGAATAGACCGAGATAGGGTTGAGTGGCCGCT
ACAGGGCGCTCCCATTCGCCATTCAGGCTGCGCAACTGTTGGGAAGGGCGTTTCGGTGCGGGCCTCTTCG
CTATTACGCCAGCTGGCGAAAGGGGGATGTGCTGCAAGGCGATTAAGTTGGGTAACGCCAGGGTTTTCCC
AGTCACGACGTTGTAAAACGACGGCCAGTGAGCGCGACGTAATACGACTCACTATAGGGCGAATTGGCGG
AAGGCCGTCAAGGCCGTGACGTTAAAACTATTAAGCCATCCAATCGACCGTTAGTCGAATCAGGACCGCT
GGTGCGAGAAGCCGCGAAGTATGGCGAATGCATCGTATAACGTGTGGAGTCCGCTCATTAGAGCGTCATG
TTTAGACAAGAAAGCTACATATTTAATTGATCCCGATGATTTTATTGATAAATTGACCCTAACTCCATAC
ACGGTATTCTACAATGGCGGGGTTTTGGTCAAAATTTCCGGACTGCGATTGTACATGCTGTTAACGGCTC
CGCCCACTATTAATGAAATTAAAAATTCCAATTTTAAAAAACGCAGCAAGAGAAACATTTGTATGAAAGA
ATGCGTAGAAGGAAAGAAAAATGTCGTGGACATGCTGAACAACAAGATTAATATGCCTCCGTGTATAAAA
AAAATATTGAACGATTTGAAAGAAAACAATGTACCGCGCGGCGGTATGTACAGGAAGAGGTTTATACTAA
ACTGTTACATTGCAAACGTGGTTTCGTGTGCCAAGTGTGAAAACCGATGTTTAATCAAGGCTCTGACGCA
TTTCTACAACCACGACTCCAAGTGTGTGGGTGAAGTCATGCATCTTTTAATCAAATCCCAAGATGTGTAT
AAACCACCAAACTGCCAAAAAATGAAAACTGTGGACAAGCTCTGTCCGTTTGCTGGCAACTGCAAGGGTC
TCAATCCTATTTGTAATTATTGAATAATAAAACAATTATAAATGCTAAATTTGTTTTTTATTAACGATAC
AAACCAAACGCAACAAGAACATTTGTAGTATTATCTATAATTGAAAACGCGTAGTTATAATCGCTGAGGT
AATATTTAAAATCATTTTCAAATGATTCACAGTTAATTTGCGACAATATAATTTTATTTTCACATAAACT
AGACGCCTTGTCGTCTTCTTCTTCGTATTCCTTCTCTTTTTCATTTTTCTCCTCATAAAAATTAACATAG
TTATTATCGTATCCATATATGTATCTATCGTATAGAGTAAATTTTTTGTTGTCATAAATATATATGTCTT
TTTTAATGGGGTGTATAGTACCGCTGCGCATAGTTTTTCTGTAATTTACAACAGTGCTATTTTCTGGTAG
TTCTTCGGAGTGTGTTGCTTTAATTATTAAATTTATATAATCAATGAATTTGGGATCGTCGGTTTTGTAC
AATATGTTGCCGGCATAGTACGCAGCTTCTTCTAGTTCAATTACACCATTTTTTAGCAGCACCGGATTAA
CATAACTTTCCAAAATGTTGTACGAACCGTTAAACAAAAACAGTTCACCTCCCTTTTCTATACTATTGTC
TGCGAGCAGTTGTTTGTTGTTAAAAATAACAGCCATTGTAATGAGACGCACAAACTAATATCACAAACTG
GAAATGTCTATCAATATATAGTTGCTGATATCGGGAGTTCAGTCGTCGAATGCAAAGCGTAAAAAATATT
AATAAGGTAAAAATTACAGCTACATAAATTACACAATTTAAACGGATCCAAGCTTCTAGAATGCATCACC
ATCACCATCACGATGACGATGACAAGCTTCATATTGATGTTTTAGAAGAGATGGGCTACAACAGTGACAG
TCCCATGGGTTCCATGACCCCTTTCATCAGTGCTCTTCAGAGTACAGACTGGCTCTGTAATGGGGAGCTT
TCCCATGACTGTGACGGACCCATAACTGACTTGAATTCTGATCAGTACCAGTACATGAATGGTAAAAACA
AACATTCTGTTCGAAGATTGGACCCAGAATACTGGAAGACTATACTGAGTTGTATATATGTTTTTATAGT
ATTTGGATTTACATCTTTCATTATGGTTATAGTCCATGAGCGAGTGCCTGACATGCAGACCTATCCACCA
CTCCCAGATATATTCTTAGACAGCGTTCCTAGAATCCCATGGGCCTTTGCCATGACGGAAGTATGTGGCA
TGATTCTGTGCTATATTTGGCTCCTGGTTCTTCTTCTTCACAAGCACAGGTCAATACTTCTGCGAAGGCT
CTGTAGTCTGATGGGAACTGTATTCTTGCTTCGCTGCTTTACCATGTTTGTGACCTCCCTCTCCGTGCCA
GGACAACACCTGCAGTGTACTGGAAAGATATATGGCAGTGTATGGGAGAAATTACATCGAGCCTTTGCCA
TTTGGAGTGGCTTTGGTATGACCCTGACTGGCGTTCACACATGTGGAGATTACATGTTTAGTGGCCACAC
AGTCGTCCTAACTATGCTGAATTTCTTTGTCACCGAATATACACCAAGAAGCTGGAATTTCTTGCACACT
TTATCCTGGGTTCTCAACCTCTTTGGAATCTTCTTCATCTTGGCTGCCCATGAACATTATTCTATTGATG
TGTTTATTGCTTTTTATATAACAACAAGACTCTTTTTGTACTACCATACTCTGGCCAATACCAGAGCATA
TCAGCAGAGTAGGAGAGCAAGGATTTGGTTTCCCATGTTCTCTTTTTTTGAATGCAATGTTAATGGCACA
GTACCTAATGAATATTGTTGGCCATTTTCAAAACCAGCAATAATGAAAAGACTAATTGGATGACTCGAGG
TACCGCGGCCGCAGATCTTAATTAATAAAACACGATACATTGTTATTAGTACATTTATTAAGCGCTAGAT
TCTGTGCGTTGTTGATTTACAGACAATTGTTGTACGTATTTTAATAATTCATTAAATTTATAATCTTTAG
GGTGGTATGTTAGAGCGAAAATCAAATGATTTTCAGCGTCTTTATATCTGAATTTAAATATTAAATCCTC
AATAGATTTGTAAAATAGGTTTCGATTAGTTTCAAACAAGGGTTGTTTTTCCGAACCGATGGCTGGACTA
TCTAATGGATTTTCGCTCAACGCCACAAAACTTGCCAAATCTTGTAGCAGCAATCTAGCTTTGTCGATAT
TCGTTTGTGTTTTGTTTTGTAATAAAGGTTCGACGTCGTTCAAAATATTATGCGCTTTTGTATTTCTTTC
ATCACTGTCGTTAGTGTACAATTGACTCGACGTAAACACGTTAAATAACGCTTGGACATATTTAACATCG
GGCGTGTTAGCTTTATTAGGCCGATTATCGTCGTCGTCCCAACCCTCGTCGTTAGAAGTTGCTTCCGAAG
ACGATTTTGCCATAGCCACACGACGCCTATTAATTGTGTCGGCTAACACGTCCGCGATCAAATTTGTAGT
TGAGCTTTTTGGGCCTCATGGGCCTTCCGCTCACTGCCCGCTTTCCAGTCGGGAAACCTGTCGTGCCAGC
TGCATTAACATGGTCATAGCTGTTTCCTTGCGTATTGGGCGCTCTCCGCTTCCTCGCTCACTGACTCGCT
GCGCTCGGTCGTTCGGGTAAAGCCTGGGGTGCCTAATGAGCAAAAGGCCAGCAAAAGGCCAGGAACCGTA
AAAAGGCCGCGTTGCTGGCGTTTTTCCATAGGCTCCGCCCCCCTGACGAGCATCACAAAAATCGACGCTC
AAGTCAGAGGTGGCGAAACCCGACAGGACTATAAAGATACCAGGCGTTTCCCCCTGGAAGCTCCCTCGTG
CGCTCTCCTGTTCCGACCCTGCCGCTTACCGGATACCTGTCCGCCTTTCTCCCTTCGGGAAGCGTGGCGC
TTTCTCATAGCTCACGCTGTAGGTATCTCAGTTCGGTGTAGGTCGTTCGCTCCAAGCTGGGCTGTGTGCA
CGAACCCCCCGTTCAGCCCGACCGCTGCGCCTTATCCGGTAACTATCGTCTTGAGTCCAACCCGGTAAGA
CACGACTTATCGCCACTGGCAGCAGCCACTGGTAACAGGATTAGCAGAGCGAGGTATGTAGGCGGTGCTA
CAGAGTTCTTGAAGTGGTGGCCTAACTACGGCTACACTAGAAGAACAGTATTTGGTATCTGCGCTCTGCT
GAAGCCAGTTACCTTCGGAAAAAGAGTTGGTAGCTCTTGATCCGGCAAACAAACCACCGCTGGTAGCGGT
GGTTTTTTTGTTTGCAAGCAGCAGATTACGCGCAGAAAAAAAGGATCTCAAGAAGATCCTTTGATCTTTT
CTACGGGGTCTGACGCTCAGTGGAACGAAAACTCACGTTAAGGGATTTTGGTCATGAGATTATCAAAAAG
GATCTTCACCTAGATCCTTTTAAATTAAAAATGAAGTTTTAAATCAATCTAAAGTATATATGAGTAAACT
TGGTCTGACAGTTACCAATGCTTAATCAGTGAGGCACCTATCTCAGCGATCTGTCTATTTCGTTCATCCA
TAGTTGCCTGACTCCCCGTCGTGTAGATAACTACGATACGGGAGGGCTTACCATCTGGCCCCAGTGCTGC
AATGATACCGCGAGAACCACGCTCACCGGCTCCAGATTTATCAGCAATAAACCAGCCAGCCGGAAGGGCC
GAGCGCAGAAGTGGTCCTGCAACTTTATCCGCCTCCATCCAGTCTATTAATTGTTGCCGGGAAGCTAGAG
TAAGTAGTTCGCCAGTTAATAGTTTGCGCAACGTTGTTGCCATTGCTACAGGCATCGTGGTGTCACGCTC
GTCGTTTGGTATGGCTTCATTCAGCTCCGGTTCCCAACGATCAAGGCGAGTTACATGATCCCCCATGTTG
TGCAAAAAAGCGGTTAGCTCCTTCGGTCCTCCGATCGTTGTCAGAAGTAAGTTGGCCGCAGTGTTATCAC
TCATGGTTATGGCAGCACTGCATAATTCTCTTACTGTCATGCCATCCGTAAGATGCTTTTCTGTGACTGG
TGAGTACTCAACCAAGTCATTCTGAGAATAGTGTATGCGGCGACCGAGTTGCTCTTGCCCGGCGTCAATA
CGGGATAATACCGCGCCACATAGCAGAACTTTAAAAGTGCTCATCATTGGAAAACGTTCTTCGGGGCGAA
AACTCTCAAGGATCTTACCGCTGTTGAGATCCAGTTCGATGTAACCCACTCGTGCACCCAACTGATCTTC
AGCATCTTTTACTTTCACCAGCGTTTCTGGGTGAGCAAAAACAGGAAGGCAAAATGCCGCAAAAAAGGGA
ATAAGGGCGACACGGAAATGTTGAATACTCATACTCTTCCTTTTTCAATATTATTGAAGCATTTATCAGG
GTTATTGTCTCATGAGCGGATACATATTTGAATGTATTTAGAAAAATAAACAAATAGGGGTTCCGCGCAC
ATTTCCCCGAAAAGTGCCAC
